Addgene plasmid #56154: mCardinal-Calnexin-N-14
Purpose: Localization: Endoplasmic Reticulum, Excitation: 604, Emission: 659
Depositing lab: Michael Davidson. Publication: Non-invasive intravital imaging of cellular differentiation with a bright red-excitable fluorescent protein. Chu J, Haynes RD, Corbel SY, Li P, Gonzalez-Gonzalez E, Burg JS, Ataie NJ, Lam AJ, Cranfill PJ, Baird MA, Davidson MW, Ng HL, Garcia KC, Contag CH, Shen K, Blau HM, Lin MZ. Nat Methods. 2014 Mar 16. doi: 10.1038/nmeth.2888. PubMed 24633408.
Backbone
  Vector backbone: mCardinal-N1
  Backbone size w/o insert (bp): 4750
  Vector type: Mammalian Expression
  Selectable markers: Neomycin (select with G418)
Growth in bacteria
  Bacterial resistance: Kanamycin, 50 μg/mL
  Growth temperature: 37°C
  Growth strain: DH5alpha
  Copy number: High Copy
Gene/Insert
  Gene/Insert name: Calnexin (alt name: NM_001746.3)
  Species: H. sapiens (human)
  Mutation: I474N in Calnexin
  Entrez Gene: CANX (a.k.a. CNX, IP90, P90)
  Promoter: CMV
  Tag / fusion protein: mCardinal (C terminal on backbone)
  Cloning method: Unknown
  Sequencing primers: 5′ CMV-F; 3′ SV40pA-R
Terms and licenses: Academic/Nonprofit Terms; Industry Terms
Depositor comments: . Excitation = 604; Emission = 659
How to cite: mCardinal-Calnexin-N-14 was a gift from Michael Davidson (Addgene plasmid # 56154 ; http://n2t.net/addgene:56154 ; RRID:Addgene_56154)
