[The description below was written by a language model from this plasmid's Addgene catalogue record.]
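Description:
mCardinal-Calnexin-N-14 is a mammalian expression plasmid built on the mCardinal-N1 backbone (about 4.75 kb without the insert), an N1-style fusion vector in which a gene of interest is placed upstream of the fluorescent protein coding sequence. It is maintained in E. coli as a high-copy plasmid under kanamycin selection. It also carries a neomycin resistance marker, so transfected mammalian cells can be selected with G418. The record gives no feature table, so the origin of replication and other backbone elements are not itemised. A listed sequencing primer that anneals in an SV40 polyadenylation region implies an SV40 polyA signal downstream of the fusion.

The payload is human calnexin (CANX), expressed from the CMV promoter with mCardinal fused to its C terminus. The calnexin sequence is recorded as carrying an I474N substitution; the record does not say whether this change is deliberate or has any functional consequence. The "14" in the name may refer to the length of the linker between the two proteins, but this is not stated. Calnexin is an integral membrane chaperone of the endoplasmic reticulum, so the fusion carries the fluorescent protein to that organelle, and the stated purpose of the construct is ER localisation. mCardinal is a far-red fluorescent protein with recorded excitation and emission maxima of 604 nm and 659 nm, so it can be excited with red light. The plasmid is suited to labelling the ER in transfected mammalian cells for fluorescence microscopy, including multicolour imaging alongside markers with shorter wavelengths.
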