>Addgene plasmid #56154 | mCardinal-Calnexin-N-14 | depositor partial sequence | sequence record 87053 | insert sequence
GATCCGCTAGCGCTACCGGACTCAGATCTCGAGACCGCCATGGAAGGGAAGTGGTTGCTGTGTATGTTAC
TGGTGCTTGGAACTGCTATTGTTGAGGCTCATGATGGACATGATGATGATGTGATTGATATTGAGGATGA
CCTTGACGATGTCATTGAAGAGGTAGAAGACTCAAAACCAGATACCACTGCTCCTCCTTCATCTCCCAAG
GTTACTTACAAAGCTCCAGTTCCAACAGGGGAAGTATATTTTGCTGATTCTTTTGACAGAGGAACTCTGT
CAGGGTGGATTTTATCCAAAGCCAAGAAAGACGATACCGATGATGAAATTGCCAAATATGATGGAAAGTG
GGAGGTAGAGGAAATGAAGGAGTCAAAGCTTCCAGGTGATAAAGGACTTGTGTTGATGTCTCGGGCCAAG
CATCATGCCATCTCTGCTAAACTGAACAAGCCCTTCCTGTTTGACACCAAGCCTCTCATTGTTCAGTATG
AGGTTAATTTCCAAAATGGAATAGAATGTGGTGGTGCCTATGTGAAACTGCTTTCTAAAACACCAGAACT
CAACCTGGATCAGTTCCATGACAAGACCCCTTATACGATTATGTTTGGTCCAGATAAATGTGGAGAGGAC
TATAAACTGCACTTCATCTTCCGACACAAAAACCCCAAAACGGGTATCTATGAAGAAAAACATGCTAAGA
GGCCAGATGCAGATCTGAAGACCTATTTTACTGATAAGAAAACACATCTTTACACACTAATCTTGAATCC
AGATAATAGTTTTGAAATACTGGTTGACCAATCTGTGGTGAATAGTGGAAATCTGCTCAATGACATGACT
CCTCCTGTAAATCCTTCACGTGAAATTGAGGACCCAGAAGACCGGAAGCCCGAGGATTGGGATGAAAGAC
CAAAAATCCCAGATCCAGAAGCTGTCAAGCCAGATGACTGGGATGAAGATGCCCCTGCTAAGATTCCAGA
TGAAGAGGCCACAAAACCCGAAGGCTGGTTAGATGATGAGCCTGAGTACGTACCTGATCCAGACGCAGAG
AAACCTGAGGATTGGGATGAAGACATGGATGGAGAATGGGAGGCTCCTCAGATTGCCAACCCTAGATGTG
AGTCAGCTCCTGGATGTGGTGTCTGGCAGCGACCTGTGATTGACAACCCCAATTATAAAGGCAAATGGAA
GCCTCCTATGATTGACAATCCCAGTTACCAGGGAATCTGGAAACCCAGGAAAATACCAAATCCAGATTTC
TTTGAAGATCTGGAACCTTTCAGAATGACTCCTTTTAGTGCTATTGGTTTGGAGCTGTGGTCCATGACCT
CTGACATTTTTTTTGACAACTTTATCATTTGTGCTGATCGAAGAATAGTTGATGATTGGGCCAATGATGG
ATGGGGCCTGAAGAAAGCTGCTGATGGGGCTGCTGAGCCAGGCGTTGTGGGGCAGATGAACGAGGCAGCT
GAAGAGCGCCCGTGGCTGTGGGTAGTCTATATTCTAACTGTAGCCCTTCCTGTGTTCCTGGTTATCCTCT
TCTGCTGTTCTGGAAAGAAACAGACCAGTGGTATGGAGTATAAGAAAACTGATGCACCTCAACCGGATGT
GAAGGAAGAGGAAGAAGAGAAGGAAGAGGAAAAGGACAAGGGAGATGAGGAGGAGGAAGGAGAAGAGAAA
CTTGAAGAGAAACAGAAAAGTGATGCTGAAGAAGATGGTGGCACTGTCAGTCAAGAGGAGGAAGACAGAA
AACCTAAAGCAGAGGAGGATGAAATTTTGAACAGATCACCAAGAAACAGAAAGCCACGAAGAGAGGGGGG
TGCGTCAGGCGGCAGCGGATCTGGACCGGTCGCCACC
[732 nt withheld, positions 1858-2589]
TAAGCGGCCGCGACTCTAGATCATAATCAGCCATACCA
