>Addgene plasmid #56154 | mCardinal-Calnexin-N-14 | addgene partial sequence | sequence record 117594 | C-ter-GFP 5'-CTCCTCGCCCTTGCTCAC-3'
CGCACCCCCCTCTCTTCGTGGCTTTCTGTTTCTTGGTGATCTGTTCAAAATTTCATCCTCCTCTGCTTTA
GGTTTTCTGTCTTCCTCCTCTTGACTGACAGTGCCACCATCTTCTTCAGCATCACTTTTCTGTTTCTCTT
CAAGTTTCTCTTCTCCTTCCTCCTCCTCATCTCCCTTGTCCTTTTCCTCTTCCTTCTCTTCTTCCTCTTC
CTTCACATCCGGTTGAGGTGCATCAGTTTTCTTATACTCCATACCACTGGTCTGTTTCTTTCCAGAACAG
CAGAAGAGGATAACCAGGAACACAGGAAGGGCTACAGTTAGAATATAGACTACCCACAGCCACGGGCGCT
CTTCAGCTGCCTCGTTCATCTGCCCCACAACGCCTGGCTCAGCAGCCCCATCAGCAGCTTTCTTCAGGCC
CCATCCATCATTGGCCCAATCATCAACTATTCTTCGATCAGCACAAATGATAAAGTTGTCAAAAAAAATG
TCAGAGGTCATGGACCACAGCTCCAAACCAATAGCACTAAAAGGAGTCATTCTGAAAGGTTCCAGATCTT
CAAAGAAATCTGGATTTGGTATTTTCCTGGGTTTCCAGATTCCCTGGTAACTGGGATTGTCAATCATAGG
AGGCTTCCATTTGCCTTTATAATTGGGGTTGTCAATCACAGGTCGCTGCCAGACACCACATCCAGGAGCT
GACTCACATCTAGGGTTGGCAATCTGAGGAGCC
